>Addgene plasmid #134782 | FTOH231AD233A-dCas9 | addgene full sequence | sequence record 304645 | Addgene NGS Result
GTGATGCGGTTTTGGCAGTACATCAATGGGCGTGGATAGCGGTTTGACTCACGGGGATTTCCAAGTCTCC
ACCCCATTGACGTCAATGGGAGTTTGTTTTGGCACCAAAATCAACGGGACTTTCCAAAATGTCGTAACAA
CTCCGCCCCATTGACGCAAATGGGCGGTAGGCGTGTACGGTGGGAGGTCTATATAAGCAGAGCTGGTTTA
GTGAACCGTCAGATCCGCTAGAGATCCGCGGCCGCTAATACGACTCACTATAGGGAGAGCCGCCACCATG
AAGCGCACCCCGACTGCCGAGGAACGAGAGCGCGAAGCTAAGAAACTGAGGCTTCTTGAAGAGCTTGAAG
ACACTTGGCTCCCTTATCTGACCCCCAAAGATGATGAATTCTATCAGCAGTGGCAGCTGAAATATCCTAA
ACTAATTCTCCGAGAAGCCAGCAGTGTATCTGAGGAGCTCCATAAAGAGGTTCAAGAAGCCTTTCTCACA
CTGCACAAGCATGGCTGCTTATTTCGGGACCTGGTTAGGATCCAAGGCAAAGATCTGCTCACTCCGGTAT
CTCGCATCCTCATTGGTAATCCAGGCTGCACCTACAAGTACCTGAACACCAGGCTCTTTACGGTCCCCTG
GCCAGTGAAAGGGTCTAATATAAAACACACCGAGGCTGAAATAGCCGCTGCTTGTGAGACCTTCCTCAAG
CTCAATGACTACCTGCAGATAGAAACCATCCAGGCTTTGGAAGAACTTGCTGCCAAAGAGAAGGCTAATG
AGGATGCTGTGCCATTGTGTATGTCTGCAGATTTCCCCAGGGTTGGGATGGGTTCATCCTACAACGGACA
AGATGAAGTGGACATTAAGAGCAGAGCAGCATACAACGTAACTTTGCTGAATTTCATGGATCCTCAGAAA
ATGCCATACCTGAAAGAGGAACCTTATTTTGGCATGGGGAAAATGGCAGTGAGCTGGGCTCATGCTGAAA
ATCTGGTGGACAGGTCAGCGGTGGCAGTGTACAGTTATAGCTGTGAAGGCCCTGAAGAGGAAAGTGAGGA
TGACTCTCATCTCGAAGGCAGGGATCCTGATATTTGGCATGTTGGTTTTAAGATCTCATGGGACATAGAG
ACACCTGGTTTGGCGATACCCCTTCACCAAGGAGACTGCTATTTCATGCTTGATGATCTCAATGCCACCC
ACCAACACTGTGTTTTGGCCGGTTCACAACCTCGGTTTAGTTCCACCCACCGAGTGGCAGAGTGCTCAAC
AGGAACCTTGGATTATATTTTACAACGCTGTCAGTTGGCTCTGCAGAATGTCTGTGACGATGTGGACAAT
GATGATGTCTCTTTGAAATCCTTTGAGCCTGCAGTTTTGAAACAAGGAGAAGAAATTCATAATGAGGTCG
AGTTTGAGTGGCTGAGGCAGTTTTGGTTTCAAGGCAATCGATACAGAAAGTGCACTGACTGGTGGTGTCA
ACCCATGGCTCAACTGGAAGCACTGTGGAAGAAGATGGAGGGTGTGACAAATGCTGTGCTTCATGAAGTT
AAAAGAGAGGGGCTCCCCGTGGAACAAAGGAATGAAATCTTGACTGCCATCCTTGCCTCGCTCACTGCAC
GCCAGAACCTGAGGAGAGAATGGCATGCCAGGTGCCAGTCACGAATTGCCCGAACATTACCTGCTGATCA
GAAGCCAGAATGTCGGCCATACTGGGAAAAGGATGATGCTTCGATGCCTCTGCCGTTTGACCTCACAGAC
ATCGTTTCAGAACTCAGAGGTCAGCTTCTGGAAGCAAAACCCAGCGGCAGCGAGACTCCCGGGACCTCAG
AGTCCGCCACACCCGAAAGTGATAAAAAGTATTCTATTGGTTTAGCCATCGGCACTAATTCCGTTGGATG
GGCTGTCATAACCGATGAATACAAAGTACCTTCAAAGAAATTTAAGGTGTTGGGGAACACAGACCGTCAT
TCGATTAAAAAGAATCTTATCGGTGCCCTCCTATTCGATAGTGGCGAAACGGCAGAGGCGACTCGCCTGA
AACGAACCGCTCGGAGAAGGTATACACGTCGCAAGAACCGAATATGTTACTTACAAGAAATTTTTAGCAA
TGAGATGGCCAAAGTTGACGATTCTTTCTTTCACCGTTTGGAAGAGTCCTTCCTTGTCGAAGAGGACAAG
AAACATGAACGGCACCCCATCTTTGGAAACATAGTAGATGAGGTGGCATATCATGAAAAGTACCCAACGA
TTTATCACCTCAGAAAAAAGCTAGTTGACTCAACTGATAAAGCGGACCTGAGGTTAATCTACTTGGCTCT
TGCCCATATGATAAAGTTCCGTGGGCACTTTCTCATTGAGGGTGATCTAAATCCGGACAACTCGGATGTC
GACAAACTGTTCATCCAGTTAGTACAAACCTATAATCAGTTGTTTGAAGAGAACCCTATAAATGCAAGTG
GCGTGGATGCGAAGGCTATTCTTAGCGCCCGCCTCTCTAAATCCCGACGGCTAGAAAACCTGATCGCACA
ATTACCCGGAGAGAAGAAAAATGGGTTGTTCGGTAACCTTATAGCGCTCTCACTAGGCCTGACACCAAAT
TTTAAGTCGAACTTCGACTTAGCTGAAGATGCCAAATTGCAGCTTAGTAAGGACACGTACGATGACGATC
TCGACAATCTACTGGCACAAATTGGAGATCAGTATGCGGACTTATTTTTGGCTGCCAAAAACCTTAGCGA
TGCAATCCTCCTATCTGACATACTGAGAGTTAATACTGAGATTACCAAGGCGCCGTTATCCGCTTCAATG
ATCAAAAGGTACGATGAACATCACCAAGACTTGACACTTCTCAAGGCCCTAGTCCGTCAGCAACTGCCTG
AGAAATATAAGGAAATATTCTTTGATCAGTCGAAAAACGGGTACGCAGGTTATATTGACGGCGGAGCGAG
TCAAGAGGAATTCTACAAGTTTATCAAACCCATATTAGAGAAGATGGATGGGACGGAAGAGTTGCTTGTA
AAACTCAATCGCGAAGATCTACTGCGAAAGCAGCGGACTTTCGACAACGGTAGCATTCCACATCAAATCC
ACTTAGGCGAATTGCATGCTATACTTAGAAGGCAGGAGGATTTTTATCCGTTCCTCAAAGACAATCGTGA
AAAGATTGAGAAAATCCTAACCTTTCGCATACCTTACTATGTGGGACCCCTGGCCCGAGGGAACTCTCGG
TTCGCATGGATGACAAGAAAGTCCGAAGAAACGATTACTCCATGGAATTTTGAGGAAGTTGTCGATAAAG
GTGCGTCAGCTCAATCGTTCATCGAGAGGATGACCAACTTTGACAAGAATTTACCGAACGAAAAAGTATT
GCCTAAGCACAGTTTACTTTACGAGTATTTCACAGTGTACAATGAACTCACGAAAGTTAAGTATGTCACT
GAGGGCATGCGTAAACCCGCCTTTCTAAGCGGAGAACAGAAGAAAGCAATAGTAGATCTGTTATTCAAGA
CCAACCGCAAAGTGACAGTTAAGCAATTGAAAGAGGACTACTTTAAGAAAATTGAATGCTTCGATTCTGT
CGAGATCTCCGGGGTAGAAGATCGATTTAATGCGTCACTTGGTACGTATCATGACCTCCTAAAGATAATT
AAAGATAAGGACTTCCTGGATAACGAAGAGAATGAAGATATCTTAGAAGATATAGTGTTGACTCTTACCC
TCTTTGAAGATCGGGAAATGATTGAGGAAAGACTAAAAACATACGCTCACCTGTTCGACGATAAGGTTAT
GAAACAGTTAAAGAGGCGTCGCTATACGGGCTGGGGACGATTGTCGCGGAAACTTATCAACGGGATAAGA
GACAAGCAAAGTGGTAAAACTATTCTCGATTTTCTAAAGAGCGACGGCTTCGCCAATAGGAACTTTATGC
AGCTGATCCATGATGACTCTTTAACCTTCAAAGAGGATATACAAAAGGCACAGGTTTCCGGACAAGGGGA
CTCATTGCACGAACATATTGCGAATCTTGCTGGTTCGCCAGCCATCAAAAAGGGCATACTCCAGACAGTC
AAAGTAGTGGATGAGCTAGTTAAGGTCATGGGACGTCACAAACCGGAAAACATTGTAATCGAGATGGCAC
GCGAAAATCAAACGACTCAGAAGGGGCAAAAAAACAGTCGAGAGCGGATGAAGAGAATAGAAGAGGGTAT
TAAAGAACTGGGCAGCCAGATCTTAAAGGAGCATCCTGTGGAAAATACCCAATTGCAGAACGAGAAACTT
TACCTCTATTACCTACAAAATGGAAGGGACATGTATGTTGATCAGGAACTGGACATAAACCGTTTATCTG
ATTACGACGTCGATGCCATTGTACCCCAATCCTTTTTGAAGGACGATTCAATCGACAATAAAGTGCTTAC
ACGCTCGGATAAGAACCGAGGGAAAAGTGACAATGTTCCAAGCGAGGAAGTCGTAAAGAAAATGAAGAAC
TATTGGCGGCAGCTCCTAAATGCGAAACTGATAACGCAAAGAAAGTTCGATAACTTAACTAAAGCTGAGA
GGGGTGGCTTGTCTGAACTTGACAAGGCCGGATTTATTAAACGTCAGCTCGTGGAAACCCGCCAAATCAC
AAAGCATGTTGCACAGATACTAGATTCCCGAATGAATACGAAATACGACGAGAACGATAAGCTGATTCGG
GAAGTCAAAGTAATCACTTTAAAGTCAAAATTGGTGTCGGACTTCAGAAAGGATTTTCAATTCTATAAAG
TTAGGGAGATAAATAACTACCACCATGCGCACGACGCTTATCTTAATGCCGTCGTAGGGACCGCACTCAT
TAAGAAATACCCGAAGCTAGAAAGTGAGTTTGTGTATGGTGATTACAAAGTTTATGACGTCCGTAAGATG
ATCGCGAAAAGCGAACAGGAGATAGGCAAGGCTACAGCCAAATACTTCTTTTATTCTAACATTATGAATT
TCTTTAAGACGGAAATCACTCTGGCAAACGGAGAGATACGCAAACGACCTTTAATTGAAACCAATGGGGA
GACAGGTGAAATCGTATGGGATAAGGGCCGGGACTTCGCGACGGTGAGAAAAGTTTTGTCCATGCCCCAA
GTCAACATAGTAAAGAAAACTGAGGTGCAGACCGGAGGGTTTTCAAAGGAATCGATTCTTCCAAAAAGGA
ATAGTGATAAGCTCATCGCTCGTAAAAAGGACTGGGACCCGAAAAAGTACGGTGGCTTCGATAGCCCTAC
AGTTGCCTATTCTGTCCTAGTAGTGGCAAAAGTTGAGAAGGGAAAATCCAAGAAACTGAAGTCAGTCAAA
GAATTATTGGGGATAACGATTATGGAGCGCTCGTCTTTTGAAAAGAACCCCATCGACTTCCTTGAGGCGA
AAGGTTACAAGGAAGTAAAAAAGGATCTCATAATTAAACTACCAAAGTATAGTCTGTTTGAGTTAGAAAA
TGGCCGAAAACGGATGTTGGCTAGCGCCGGAGAGCTTCAAAAGGGGAACGAACTCGCACTACCGTCTAAA
TACGTGAATTTCCTGTATTTAGCGTCCCATTACGAGAAGTTGAAAGGTTCACCTGAAGATAACGAACAGA
AGCAACTTTTTGTTGAGCAGCACAAACATTATCTCGACGAAATCATAGAGCAAATTTCGGAATTCAGTAA
GAGAGTCATCCTAGCTGATGCCAATCTGGACAAAGTATTAAGCGCATACAACAAGCACAGGGATAAACCC
ATACGTGAGCAGGCGGAAAATATTATCCATTTGTTTACTCTTACCAACCTCGGCGCTCCAGCCGCATTCA
AGTATTTTGACACAACGATAGATCGCAAACGATACACTTCTACCAAGGAGGTGCTAGACGCGACACTGAT
TCACCAATCCATCACGGGATTATATGAAACTCGGATAGATTTGTCACAGCTTGGGGGTGACCCCAAGAAG
AAGAGGAAAGTCACCGGTCATCATCACCATCACCATTGAGTTTAAACCCGCTGATCAGCCTCGACTGTGC
CTTCTAGTTGCCAGCCATCTGTTGTTTGCCCCTCCCCCGTGCCTTCCTTGACCCTGGAAGGTGCCACTCC
CACTGTCCTTTCCTAATAAAATGAGGAAATTGCATCGCATTGTCTGAGTAGGTGTCATTCTATTCTGGGG
GGTGGGGTGGGGCAGGACAGCAAGGGGGAGGATTGGGAAGACAATAGCAGGCATGCTGGGGATGCGGTGG
GCTCTATGGCTTCTGAGGCGGAAAGAACCAGCTGGGGCTCGATACCGTCGACCTCTAGCTAGAGCTTGGC
GTAATCATGGTCATAGCTGTTTCCTGTGTGAAATTGTTATCCGCTCACAATTCCACACAACATACGAGCC
GGAAGCATAAAGTGTAAAGCCTAGGGTGCCTAATGAGTGAGCTAACTCACATTAATTGCGTTGCGCTCAC
TGCCCGCTTTCCAGTCGGGAAACCTGTCGTGCCAGCTGCATTAATGAATCGGCCAACGCGCGGGGAGAGG
CGGTTTGCGTATTGGGCGCTCTTCCGCTTCCTCGCTCACTGACTCGCTGCGCTCGGTCGTTCGGCTGCGG
CGAGCGGTATCAGCTCACTCAAAGGCGGTAATACGGTTATCCACAGAATCAGGGGATAACGCAGGAAAGA
ACATGTGAGCAAAAGGCCAGCAAAAGGCCAGGAACCGTAAAAAGGCCGCGTTGCTGGCGTTTTTCCATAG
GCTCCGCCCCCCTGACGAGCATCACAAAAATCGACGCTCAAGTCAGAGGTGGCGAAACCCGACAGGACTA
TAAAGATACCAGGCGTTTCCCCCTGGAAGCTCCCTCGTGCGCTCTCCTGTTCCGACCCTGCCGCTTACCG
GATACCTGTCCGCCTTTCTCCCTTCGGGAAGCGTGGCGCTTTCTCATAGCTCACGCTGTAGGTATCTCAG
TTCGGTGTAGGTCGTTCGCTCCAAGCTGGGCTGTGTGCACGAACCCCCCGTTCAGCCCGACCGCTGCGCC
TTATCCGGTAACTATCGTCTTGAGTCCAACCCGGTAAGACACGACTTATCGCCACTGGCAGCAGCCACTG
GTAACAGGATTAGCAGAGCGAGGTATGTAGGCGGTGCTACAGAGTTCTTGAAGTGGTGGCCTAACTACGG
CTACACTAGAAGAACAGTATTTGGTATCTGCGCTCTGCTGAAGCCAGTTACCTTCGGAAAAAGAGTTGGT
AGCTCTTGATCCGGCAAACAAACCACCGCTGGTAGCGGTGGTTTTTTTGTTTGCAAGCAGCAGATTACGC
GCAGAAAAAAAGGATCTCAAGAAGATCCTTTGATCTTTTCTACGGGGTCTGACGCTCAGTGGAACGAAAA
CTCACGTTAAGGGATTTTGGTCATGAGATTATCAAAAAGGATCTTCACCTAGATCCTTTTAAATTAAAAA
TGAAGTTTTAAATCAATCTAAAGTATATATGAGTAAACTTGGTCTGACAGTTACCAATGCTTAATCAGTG
AGGCACCTATCTCAGCGATCTGTCTATTTCGTTCATCCATAGTTGCCTGACTCCCCGTCGTGTAGATAAC
TACGATACGGGAGGGCTTACCATCTGGCCCCAGTGCTGCAATGATACCGCGAGACCCACGCTCACCGGCT
CCAGATTTATCAGCAATAAACCAGCCAGCCGGAAGGGCCGAGCGCAGAAGTGGTCCTGCAACTTTATCCG
CCTCCATCCAGTCTATTAATTGTTGCCGGGAAGCTAGAGTAAGTAGTTCGCCAGTTAATAGTTTGCGCAA
CGTTGTTGCCATTGCTACAGGCATCGTGGTGTCACGCTCGTCGTTTGGTATGGCTTCATTCAGCTCCGGT
TCCCAACGATCAAGGCGAGTTACATGATCCCCCATGTTGTGCAAAAAAGCGGTTAGCTCCTTCGGTCCTC
CGATCGTTGTCAGAAGTAAGTTGGCCGCAGTGTTATCACTCATGGTTATGGCAGCACTGCATAATTCTCT
TACTGTCATGCCATCCGTAAGATGCTTTTCTGTGACTGGTGAGTACTCAACCAAGTCATTCTGAGAATAG
TGTATGCGGCGACCGAGTTGCTCTTGCCCGGCGTCAATACGGGATAATACCGCGCCACATAGCAGAACTT
TAAAAGTGCTCATCATTGGAAAACGTTCTTCGGGGCGAAAACTCTCAAGGATCTTACCGCTGTTGAGATC
CAGTTCGATGTAACCCACTCGTGCACCCAACTGATCTTCAGCATCTTTTACTTTCACCAGCGTTTCTGGG
TGAGCAAAAACAGGAAGGCAAAATGCCGCAAAAAAGGGAATAAGGGCGACACGGAAATGTTGAATACTCA
TACTCTTCCTTTTTCAATATTATTGAAGCATTTATCAGGGTTATTGTCTCATGAGCGGATACATATTTGA
ATGTATTTAGAAAAATAAACAAATAGGGGTTCCGCGCACATTTCCCCGAAAAGTGCCACCTGACGTCGAC
GGATCGGGAGATCGATCTCCCGATCCCCTAGGGTCGACTCTCAGTACAATCTGCTCTGATGCCGCATAGT
TAAGCCAGTATCTGCTCCCTGCTTGTGTGTTGGAGGTCGCTGAGTAGTGCGCGAGCAAAATTTAAGCTAC
AACAAGGCAAGGCTTGACCGACAATTGCATGAAGAATCTGCTTAGGGTTAGGCGTTTTGCGCTGCTTCGC
GATGTACGGGCCAGATATACGCGTTGACATTGATTATTGACTAGTTATTAATAGTAATCAATTACGGGGT
CATTAGTTCATAGCCCATATATGGAGTTCCGCGTTACATAACTTACGGTAAATGGCCCGCCTGGCTGACC
GCCCAACGACCCCCGCCCATTGACGTCAATAATGACGTATGTTCCCATAGTAACGCCAATAGGGACTTTC
CATTGACGTCAATGGGTGGAGTATTTACGGTAAACTGCCCACTTGGCAGTACATCAAGTGTATCATATGC
CAAGTACGCCCCCTATTGACGTCAATGACGGTAAATGGCCCGCCTGGCATTATGCCCAGTACATGACCTT
ATGGGACTTTCCTACTTGGCAGTACATCTACGTATTAGTCATCGCTATTACCATG
Features (pLannotate 1.2.2; 17 found; start..end, strand, type, name):
      1..204     +  promoter       CMV promoter: human cytomegalovirus (CMV) immediate early promoter
    246..264     +  promoter       T7 promoter: promoter for bacteriophage T7 RNA polymerase
    278..1792    +  CDS            FTO: FTO_HUMAN - Also known as KIAA1752 From Homo sapiens (Human).
   1793..1840    +  CDS            ABE(7.10) (fragment): adenine base editor comprising wild-type E. coli TadA fused to the evolved TadA*(7.10) mutant (Gaudelli et al., 2017)
   1841..5941    +  CDS            Cas9 VQR: Streptococcus pyogenes Cas9 endonuclease with the D1135V/R1335Q/T1337R mutations has an altered recognition specificity for the protospacer adjacent motif (PAM) (Kleinstiver et al., 2015)
   6015..6239    +  polyA_signal   bGH poly(A) signal: bovine growth hormone polyadenylation signal
   6243..6264    +  promoter       SV40 promoter (fragment): SV40 enhancer and early promoter
   6269..6285    +  misc_feature   MCS (fragment): pBluescript multiple cloning site
   6334..6350    -  protein_bind   lac operator: The lac repressor binds to the lac operator to inhibit transcription in E. coli. This inhibition can be relieved by adding lactose or isopropyl-β-D-thiogalactopyranoside (IPTG). lac repressor encoded by lacI
   6358..6388    -  promoter       lac promoter: promoter for the E. coli lac operon
   6403..6424    -  protein_bind   CAP binding site: CAP binding activates transcription in the presence of cAMP. E. coli catabolite activator protein
   6437..6529    -  CDS            lacI (fragment): lac repressor; lacI; The lac repressor binds to the lac operator to inhibit transcription in E. coli. This inhibition can be relieved by adding lactose or isopropyl-β-D-thiogalactopyranoside (IPTG).
   6712..7300    -  rep_origin     ori: high-copy-number ColE1/pMB1/pBR322/pUC origin of replication
   7471..8331    -  CDS            AmpR: β-lactamase; bla; confers resistance to ampicillin, carbenicillin, and related antibiotics
   8332..8436    -  promoter       AmpR promoter: bla
   8507..8551    -  misc_feature   bom (fragment): basis of mobility region from pBR322
   8706..9085    +  enhancer       CMV enhancer: human cytomegalovirus immediate early enhancer
