[The description below was written by a language model from this plasmid's Addgene catalogue record and pLannotate feature annotations shown in this document.]
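Description:
FTOH231AD233A-dCas9 is a 9,085 bp mammalian expression plasmid that produces a fusion of a mutant human FTO to nuclease-inactive Streptococcus pyogenes Cas9. It is propagated in E. coli through a ColE1/pUC-type origin and selected with ampicillin via the β-lactamase gene and its native promoter. The catalogue lists the plasmid as low copy, although the annotated origin is of the type usually described as high copy. Short remnants of lac regulatory elements, a pBluescript polylinker, an SV40 promoter fragment and a pBR322 bom fragment are backbone residue with no evident role. No mammalian selection marker is annotated.

The expression cassette is driven by the CMV immediate-early enhancer and promoter, which span the numbering origin of the circular map, and it ends at a bovine growth hormone polyadenylation signal. A T7 promoter sits just upstream of the open reading frame and could support in vitro transcription. The reading frame begins with FTO, an RNA N6-methyladenosine demethylase, carrying the H231A and D233A substitutions. It continues through a short segment that the annotation tool matched to a base-editor fragment, most likely a shared peptide linker, and then into the Cas9 coding region. The tool labelled that region as the VQR PAM variant, but this is a best-match call; the catalogue states only that it is inactive dCas9.

The associated work concerns programmable editing of RNA m6A with CRISPR-Cas9 conjugates. The record does not state why the two mutations were introduced. They are generally understood to disrupt FTO's catalytic centre, which would suit this construct as a demethylase-dead control alongside an active FTO-dCas9 fusion. No guide RNA cassette is present, so targeting components must be supplied separately.
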