Addgene plasmid #134782: FTOH231AD233A-dCas9
Purpose: Expression fusion protein FTOH231AD233A-dCas9 in Mammalian cells
Depositing lab: Shu-Bing Qian. Depositing organization: Cornell University. Publication: Programmable RNA N(6)-methyladenosine editing by CRISPR-Cas9 conjugates. Liu XM, Zhou J, Mao Y, Ji Q, Qian SB. Nat Chem Biol. 2019 Sep;15(9):865-871. doi: 10.1038/s41589-019-0327-1. Epub 2019 Aug 5. PubMed 31383972.
Backbone
  Vector backbone: CMV
  Backbone size w/o insert (bp): 3421
  Total vector size (bp): 9085
  Vector type: Mammalian Expression
Growth in bacteria
  Bacterial resistance: Ampicillin, 100 μg/mL
  Growth temperature: 37°C
  Growth strain: DH5alpha
  Copy number: Low Copy
Gene/Insert
  Gene/Insert name: FTO and inactive dCas9
  Species: H. sapiens (human); S. pyogenes
  Insert size (bp): 5664
  Mutation: H231A and D233A
  Promoter: CMV
  Cloning method: Restriction Enzyme; 5′ cloning site NotI (not destroyed); 3′ cloning site SmaI (not destroyed)
  Sequencing primers: 5′ AGAGATCCGCGGCCGCTAATACGACTCACTATAGGGAGAGCCGCCACCATGAAGCGC; 3′ GGTCCCGGGAGTCTCGCTGCCGCTGGGTTTTGCTTC
Terms and licenses: Academic/Nonprofit Terms; Industry Terms: Not Available to Industry
How to cite: FTOH231AD233A-dCas9 was a gift from Shu-Bing Qian (Addgene plasmid # 134782)
