>Addgene plasmid #134782 | FTOH231AD233A-dCas9 | depositor partial sequence | sequence record 260242 | XTEN linker and dCas9 sequences
AGCGGCAGCGAGACTCCCGGGACCTCAGAGTCCGCCACACCCGAAAGTGATAAAAAGTATTCTATTGGTT
TAGCCATCGGCACTAATTCCGTTGGATGGGCTGTCATAACCGATGAATACAAAGTACCTTCAAAGAAATT
TAAGGTGTTGGGGAACACAGACCGTCATTCGATTAAAAAGAATCTTATCGGTGCCCTCCTATTCGATAGT
GGCGAAACGGCAGAGGCGACTCGCCTGAAACGAACCGCTCGGAGAAGGTATACACGTCGCAAGAACCGAA
TATGTTACTTACAAGAAATTTTTAGCAATGAGATGGCCAAAGTTGACGATTCTTTCTTTCACCGTTTGGA
AGAGTCCTTCCTTGTCGAAGAGGACAAGAAACATGAACGGCACCCCATCTTTGGAAACATAGTAGATGAG
GTGGCATATCATGAAAAGTACCCAACGATTTATCACCTCAGAAAAAAGCTAGTTGACTCAACTGATAAAG
CGGACCTGAGGTTAATCTACTTGGCTCTTGCCCATATGATAAAGTTCCGTGGGCACTTTCTCATTGAGGG
TGATCTAAATCCGGACAACTCGGATGTCGACAAACTGTTCATCCAGTTAGTACAAACCTATAATCAGTTG
TTTGAAGAGAACCCTATAAATGCAAGTGGCGTGGATGCGAAGGCTATTCTTAGCGCCCGCCTCTCTAAAT
CCCGACGGCTAGAAAACCTGATCGCACAATTACCCGGAGAGAAGAAAAATGGGTTGTTCGGTAACCTTAT
AGCGCTCTCACTAGGCCTGACACCAAATTTTAAGTCGAACTTCGACTTAGCTGAAGATGCCAAATTGCAG
CTTAGTAAGGACACGTACGATGACGATCTCGACAATCTACTGGCACAAATTGGAGATCAGTATGCGGACT
TATTTTTGGCTGCCAAAAACCTTAGCGATGCAATCCTCCTATCTGACATACTGAGAGTTAATACTGAGAT
TACCAAGGCGCCGTTATCCGCTTCAATGATCAAAAGGTACGATGAACATCACCAAGACTTGACACTTCTC
AAGGCCCTAGTCCGTCAGCAACTGCCTGAGAAATATAAGGAAATATTCTTTGATCAGTCGAAAAACGGGT
ACGCAGGTTATATTGACGGCGGAGCGAGTCAAGAGGAATTCTACAAGTTTATCAAACCCATATTAGAGAA
GATGGATGGGACGGAAGAGTTGCTTGTAAAACTCAATCGCGAAGATCTACTGCGAAAGCAGCGGACTTTC
GACAACGGTAGCATTCCACATCAAATCCACTTAGGCGAATTGCATGCTATACTTAGAAGGCAGGAGGATT
TTTATCCGTTCCTCAAAGACAATCGTGAAAAGATTGAGAAAATCCTAACCTTTCGCATACCTTACTATGT
GGGACCCCTGGCCCGAGGGAACTCTCGGTTCGCATGGATGACAAGAAAGTCCGAAGAAACGATTACTCCA
TGGAATTTTGAGGAAGTTGTCGATAAAGGTGCGTCAGCTCAATCGTTCATCGAGAGGATGACCAACTTTG
ACAAGAATTTACCGAACGAAAAAGTATTGCCTAAGCACAGTTTACTTTACGAGTATTTCACAGTGTACAA
TGAACTCACGAAAGTTAAGTATGTCACTGAGGGCATGCGTAAACCCGCCTTTCTAAGCGGAGAACAGAAG
AAAGCAATAGTAGATCTGTTATTCAAGACCAACCGCAAAGTGACAGTTAAGCAATTGAAAGAGGACTACT
TTAAGAAAATTGAATGCTTCGATTCTGTCGAGATCTCCGGGGTAGAAGATCGATTTAATGCGTCACTTGG
TACGTATCATGACCTCCTAAAGATAATTAAAGATAAGGACTTCCTGGATAACGAAGAGAATGAAGATATC
TTAGAAGATATAGTGTTGACTCTTACCCTCTTTGAAGATCGGGAAATGATTGAGGAAAGACTAAAAACAT
ACGCTCACCTGTTCGACGATAAGGTTATGAAACAGTTAAAGAGGCGTCGCTATACGGGCTGGGGACGATT
GTCGCGGAAACTTATCAACGGGATAAGAGACAAGCAAAGTGGTAAAACTATTCTCGATTTTCTAAAGAGC
GACGGCTTCGCCAATAGGAACTTTATGCAGCTGATCCATGATGACTCTTTAACCTTCAAAGAGGATATAC
AAAAGGCACAGGTTTCCGGACAAGGGGACTCATTGCACGAACATATTGCGAATCTTGCTGGTTCGCCAGC
CATCAAAAAGGGCATACTCCAGACAGTCAAAGTAGTGGATGAGCTAGTTAAGGTCATGGGACGTCACAAA
CCGGAAAACATTGTAATCGAGATGGCACGCGAAAATCAAACGACTCAGAAGGGGCAAAAAAACAGTCGAG
AGCGGATGAAGAGAATAGAAGAGGGTATTAAAGAACTGGGCAGCCAGATCTTAAAGGAGCATCCTGTGGA
AAATACCCAATTGCAGAACGAGAAACTTTACCTCTATTACCTACAAAATGGAAGGGACATGTATGTTGAT
CAGGAACTGGACATAAACCGTTTATCTGATTACGACGTCGATGCCATTGTACCCCAATCCTTTTTGAAGG
ACGATTCAATCGACAATAAAGTGCTTACACGCTCGGATAAGAACCGAGGGAAAAGTGACAATGTTCCAAG
CGAGGAAGTCGTAAAGAAAATGAAGAACTATTGGCGGCAGCTCCTAAATGCGAAACTGATAACGCAAAGA
AAGTTCGATAACTTAACTAAAGCTGAGAGGGGTGGCTTGTCTGAACTTGACAAGGCCGGATTTATTAAAC
GTCAGCTCGTGGAAACCCGCCAAATCACAAAGCATGTTGCACAGATACTAGATTCCCGAATGAATACGAA
ATACGACGAGAACGATAAGCTGATTCGGGAAGTCAAAGTAATCACTTTAAAGTCAAAATTGGTGTCGGAC
TTCAGAAAGGATTTTCAATTCTATAAAGTTAGGGAGATAAATAACTACCACCATGCGCACGACGCTTATC
TTAATGCCGTCGTAGGGACCGCACTCATTAAGAAATACCCGAAGCTAGAAAGTGAGTTTGTGTATGGTGA
TTACAAAGTTTATGACGTCCGTAAGATGATCGCGAAAAGCGAACAGGAGATAGGCAAGGCTACAGCCAAA
TACTTCTTTTATTCTAACATTATGAATTTCTTTAAGACGGAAATCACTCTGGCAAACGGAGAGATACGCA
AACGACCTTTAATTGAAACCAATGGGGAGACAGGTGAAATCGTATGGGATAAGGGCCGGGACTTCGCGAC
GGTGAGAAAAGTTTTGTCCATGCCCCAAGTCAACATAGTAAAGAAAACTGAGGTGCAGACCGGAGGGTTT
TCAAAGGAATCGATTCTTCCAAAAAGGAATAGTGATAAGCTCATCGCTCGTAAAAAGGACTGGGACCCGA
AAAAGTACGGTGGCTTCGATAGCCCTACAGTTGCCTATTCTGTCCTAGTAGTGGCAAAAGTTGAGAAGGG
AAAATCCAAGAAACTGAAGTCAGTCAAAGAATTATTGGGGATAACGATTATGGAGCGCTCGTCTTTTGAA
AAGAACCCCATCGACTTCCTTGAGGCGAAAGGTTACAAGGAAGTAAAAAAGGATCTCATAATTAAACTAC
CAAAGTATAGTCTGTTTGAGTTAGAAAATGGCCGAAAACGGATGTTGGCTAGCGCCGGAGAGCTTCAAAA
GGGGAACGAACTCGCACTACCGTCTAAATACGTGAATTTCCTGTATTTAGCGTCCCATTACGAGAAGTTG
AAAGGTTCACCTGAAGATAACGAACAGAAGCAACTTTTTGTTGAGCAGCACAAACATTATCTCGACGAAA
TCATAGAGCAAATTTCGGAATTCAGTAAGAGAGTCATCCTAGCTGATGCCAATCTGGACAAAGTATTAAG
CGCATACAACAAGCACAGGGATAAACCCATACGTGAGCAGGCGGAAAATATTATCCATTTGTTTACTCTT
ACCAACCTCGGCGCTCCAGCCGCATTCAAGTATTTTGACACAACGATAGATCGCAAACGATACACTTCTA
CCAAGGAGGTGCTAGACGCGACACTGATTCACCAATCCATCACGGGATTATATGAAACTCGGATAGATTT
GTCACAGCTTGGGGGTGAC
